Addgene plasmid #124622: GluR2_adRNA(2,100,50)-GFP
Purpose: Expresses adRNA(2,100,50) targeting the RAB7A transcript along with GFP
Depositing lab: Prashant Mali. Depositing organization: University of California, San Diego (UCSD). Publication: In vivo RNA editing of point mutations via RNA-guided adenosine deaminases. Katrekar D, Chen G, Meluzzi D, Ganesh A, Worlikar A, Shih YR, Varghese S, Mali P. Nat Methods. 2019 Mar;16(3):239-242. doi: 10.1038/s41592-019-0323-0. Epub 2019 Feb 8. PubMed 30737497.
Backbone
  Vector backbone: Unknown
  Backbone size w/o insert (bp): 4700
  Vector type: Mammalian Expression, AAV
Growth in bacteria
  Bacterial resistance: Kanamycin, 50 μg/mL
  Growth temperature: 37°C
  Growth strain: NEB Stable
  Copy number: Unknown
Gene/Insert
  Gene/Insert name: GluR2_adRNA(2,100,50)
  gRNA/shRNA sequence: GAACCCTGTTTGGATTGCAGAGTGTTACTCAGAATTGGGAAATCCAGCTGGCGGCAGTATTCTGTACAGTAGACACAAGAATTATGTACGCCTTTTATCA
  Species: H. sapiens (human)
  Promoter: U6
  Cloning method: Gibson Cloning
  Sequencing primers: 5′ LKO.1 5'
Terms and licenses: Academic/Nonprofit Terms; Industry Terms: Not Available to Industry
How to cite: GluR2_adRNA(2,100,50)-GFP was a gift from Prashant Mali (Addgene plasmid # 124622 ; http://n2t.net/addgene:124622 ; RRID:Addgene_124622)
