[The description below was written by a language model from this plasmid's Addgene catalogue record and pLannotate feature annotations shown in this document.]
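Description:
GluR2_adRNA(2,100,50)-GFP is an AAV transfer plasmid for mammalian expression, about 5.6 kb in the sequenced record, whose parental backbone is listed as unknown. It is maintained in E. coli through a high-copy ColE1/pUC-type origin and selected with kanamycin via an aph(3')-Ia resistance gene driven by the bla promoter. The remaining bacterial annotations (fragments of rop, bom, lacZα, lacI, an RSF origin, and the lac promoter/operator) appear to be backbone remnants with no evident role in the payload. The recommended recombination-deficient host strain is consistent with the need to keep the repetitive ITRs stable.

Two AAV2 inverted terminal repeats flank the payload, so the intervening cassette can be packaged into recombinant AAV particles when rep, cap and helper functions are supplied in trans, or the plasmid can simply be transfected. Inside the ITRs, the feature table shows a human U6 promoter followed by a mouse U6 promoter. The catalogue names U6 as the promoter for the insert, an ADAR-recruiting guide RNA (adRNA) directed against the human RAB7A transcript. The gap after the human U6 element is the likely location of the adRNA, although the table does not annotate it, and no payload is evident downstream of the mouse U6 promoter. The name suggests GluR2-derived ADAR-recruiting domains joined to a long antisense region, but the record does not define the numbers in parentheses. Downstream, a CMV enhancer/promoter drives EGFP, terminated by an HSV TK polyadenylation signal, marking transfected or transduced cells.

The construct is used for RNA-guided adenosine-to-inosine editing of RAB7A mRNA by adenosine deaminases. No deaminase is encoded here, so editing depends on endogenous or separately supplied ADAR.
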