Features (pLannotate 1.2.2; 23 found; start..end, strand, type, name):
      1..589     -  rep_origin     ori: high-copy-number ColE1/pMB1/pBR322/pUC origin of replication
    760..1575    -  CDS            KanR: aminoglycoside phosphotransferase; aph(3')-Ia; confers resistance to kanamycin in bacteria or G418 (Geneticin®) in eukaryotes
   1576..1680    -  promoter       AmpR promoter: bla
   1775..1810    +  CDS            rop (fragment): Rop protein, which maintains plasmids at low copy number; rop
   1912..2011    +  misc_feature   bom (fragment): basis of mobility region from pBR322
   2017..2174    -  CDS            lacZα (fragment): LacZα fragment of β-galactosidase; lacZ fragment
   2192..2214    -  CDS            lacZα (fragment): LacZα fragment of β-galactosidase; lacZ fragment
   2215..2355    -  repeat_region  AAV2 ITR: inverted terminal repeat of adeno-associated virus serotype 2 inverted
   2374..2614    +  promoter       U6 promoter: RNA polymerase III promoter for human U6 snRNA
   2846..3159    +  promoter       U6 promoter: RNA polymerase III promoter for mouse U6 snRNA (Das et al., 1988)
   3171..3192    -  protein_bind   attB2 (fragment): mutant version of attB; recombination site for the Gateway® BP reaction BP Clonase™
   3210..3589    +  enhancer       CMV enhancer: human cytomegalovirus immediate early enhancer
   3590..3793    +  promoter       CMV promoter: human cytomegalovirus (CMV) immediate early promoter
   3911..4627    +  CDS            EGFP: EGFP is a basic (constitutively fluorescent) green fluorescent protein published in 1996, derived from Aequorea victoria. It is reported to be a rapidly-maturing weak dimer with moderate acid sensitivity.
   4629..4648    +  misc_feature   MCS (fragment): multiple cloning site
   4750..4798    +  polyA_signal   HSV TK poly(A) signal: herpes simplex virus thymidine kinase polyadenylation signal (Cole and Stacy, 1985)
   4889..4905    -  polyA_signal   bGH poly(A) signal (fragment): bovine growth hormone polyadenylation signal
   5013..5153    +  repeat_region  AAV2 ITR: inverted terminal repeat of adeno-associated virus serotype 2 inverted
   5217..5233    -  protein_bind   lac operator: The lac repressor binds to the lac operator to inhibit transcription in E. coli. This inhibition can be relieved by adding lactose or isopropyl-β-D-thiogalactopyranoside (IPTG). lac repressor encoded by lacI
   5241..5271    -  promoter       lac promoter: promoter for the E. coli lac operon
   5286..5307    -  protein_bind   CAP binding site: CAP binding activates transcription in the presence of cAMP. E. coli catabolite activator protein
   5320..5412    -  CDS            lacI (fragment): lac repressor; lacI; The lac repressor binds to the lac operator to inhibit transcription in E. coli. This inhibition can be relieved by adding lactose or isopropyl-β-D-thiogalactopyranoside (IPTG).
   5414..5547    -  rep_origin     RSF ori (fragment): Plasmids containing the RSF 1030 origin of replication can be propagated in E. coli cells that contain additional plasmids with compatible origins.
>Addgene plasmid #124622 | GluR2_adRNA(2,100,50)-GFP | addgene full sequence | sequence record 244510 | Addgene NGS Result
TTTCCATAGGCTCCGCCCCCCTGACGAGCATCACAAAAATCGACGCTCAAGTCAGAGGTGGCGAAACCCG
ACAGGACTATAAAGATACCAGGCGTTTCCCCCTGGAAGCTCCCTCGTGCGCTCTCCTGTTCCGACCCTGC
CGCTTACCGGATACCTGTCCGCCTTTCTCCCTTCGGGAAGCGTGGCGCTTTCTCATAGCTCACGCTGTAG
GTATCTCAGTTCGGTGTAGGTCGTTCGCTCCAAGCTGGGCTGTGTGCACGAACCCCCCGTTCAGCCCGAC
CGCTGCGCCTTATCCGGTAACTATCGTCTTGAGTCCAACCCGGTAAGACACGACTTATCGCCACTGGCAG
CAGCCACTGGTAACAGGATTAGCAGAGCGAGGTATGTAGGCGGTGCTACAGAGTTCTTGAAGTGGTGGCC
TAACTACGGCTACACTAGAAGAACAGTATTTGGTATCTGCGCTCTGCTGAAGCCAGTTACCTTCGGAAAA
AGAGTTGGTAGCTCTTGATCCGGCAAACAAACCACCGCTGGTAGCGGTGGTTTTTTTGTTTGCAAGCAGC
AGATTACGCGCAGAAAAAAAGGATCTCAAGAAGATCCTTTGATCTTTTCTACGGGGTCTGACGCTCAGTG
GAACGAAAACTCACGTTAAGGGATTTTGGTCATGAGATTATCAAAAAGGATCTTCACCTAGATCCTTTTA
AATTAAAAATGAAGTTTTAAATCAATCTAAAGTATATATGAGTAAACTTGGTCTGACAGTTAGAAAAACT
CATCGAGCATCAAATGAAACTGCAATTTATTCATATCAGGATTATCAATACCATATTTTTGAAAAAGCCG
TTTCTGTAATGAAGGAGAAAACTCACCGAGGCAGTTCCATAGGATGGCAAGATCCTGGTATCGGTCTGCG
ATTCCGACTCGTCCAACATCAATACAACCTATTAATTTCCCCTCGTCAAAAATAAGGTTATCAAGTGAGA
AATCACCATGAGTGACGACTGAATCCGGTGAGAATGGCAAAAGTTTATGCATTTCTTTCCAGACTTGTTC
AACAGGCCAGCCATTACGCTCGTCATCAAAATCACTCGCATCAACCAAACCGTTATTCATTCGTGATTGC
GCCTGAGCGAGACGAAATACGCGATCGCTGTTAAAAGGACAATTACAAACAGGAATCGAATGCAACCGGC
GCAGGAACACTGCCAGCGCATCAACAATATTTTCACCTGAATCAGGATATTCTTCTAATACCTGGAATGC
TGTTTTCCCAGGGATCGCAGTGGTGAGTAACCATGCATCATCAGGAGTACGGATAAAATGCTTGATGGTC
GGAAGAGGCATAAATTCCGTCAGCCAGTTTAGTCTGACCATCTCATCTGTAACATCATTGGCAACGCTAC
CTTTGCCATGTTTCAGAAACAACTCTGGCGCATCGGGCTTCCCATACAATCGATAGATTGTCGCACCTGA
TTGCCCGACATTATCGCGAGCCCATTTATACCCATATAAATCAGCATCCATGTTGGAATTTAATCGCGGC
CTAGAGCAAGACGTTTCCCGTTGAATATGGCTCATACTCTTCCTTTTTCAATATTATTGAAGCATTTATC
AGGGTTATTGTCTCATGAGCGGATACATATTTGAATGTATTTAGAAAAATAAACAAATAGGGGTTCCGCG
CACATTTCCCCGAAAAGTGCCACCTGACGTCTAAGAAACCATTATTATCATGACATTAACCTATAAAAAT
AGGCGTATCACGAGGCCCTTTCGTCTCGCGCGTTTCGGTGATGACGGTGAAAACCTCTGACACATGCAGC
TCCCGGAGACGGTCACAGCTTGTCTGTAAGCGGATGCCGGGAGCAGACAAGCCCGTCAGGGCGCGTCAGC
GGGTGTTGGCGGGTGTCGGGGCTGGCTTAACTATGCGGCATCAGAGCAGATTGTACTGAGAGTGCACCAT
ATGCGGTGTGAAATACCGCACAGATGCGTAAGGAGAAAATACCGCATCAGGCGCCATTCGCCATTCAGGC
TGCGCAACTGTTGGGAAGGGCGATCGGTGCGGGCCTCTTCGCTATTACGCCAGCTGGCGAAAGGGGGATG
TGCTGCAAGGCGATTAAGTTGGGTAACGCCAGGGTTTTCCCAGTCACGACGTTGTAAAACGACGGCCAGT
GAATTGACGCGCCATTGGGATGTTGTAAAACGACGGCCAGTGAACCTGCAGGCAGCTGCGCGCTCGCTCG
CTCACTGAGGCCGCCCGGGCAAAGCCCGGGCGTCGGGCGACCTTTGGTCGCCCGGCCTCAGTGAGCGAGC
GAGCGCGCAGAGAGGGAGTGGCCAACTCCATCACTAGGGGTTCCTGCGGCCGCACGCGTGGAGGAGGGCC
TATTTCCCATGATTCCTTCATATTTGCATATACGATACAAGGCTGTTAGAGAGATAATTAGAATTAATTT
GACTGTAAACACAAAGATATTAGTACAAAATACGTGACGTAGAAAGTAATAATTTCTTGGGTAGTTTGCA
GTTTTAAAATTATGTTTTAAAATGGACTATCATATGCTTACCGTAACTTGAAAGTATTTCGATTTCTTGG
CTTTATATATCTTGTGGAAAGGACGAAACACCGTGGAATAGTATAACAATATGCTAAATGTTGTTATAGT
ATCCCACTGATAAAAGGCGTACATAATTCTTGTGTCTACTGTACAGAATACTGCCGCCAGCTGGATTTCC
CAATTCTGAGTAACACTCTGCAATCCAAACAGGGTTCGTGGAATAGTATAACAATATGCTAAATGTTGTT
ATAGTATCCCACTTTTTTTCGTACTGAGTCGCCCAGTCTCAGATAGATCCGACGCCGCCATCTCTAGGCC
CGCGCCGGCCCCCTCGCACAGACTTGTGGGAGAAGCTCGGCTACTCCCCTGCCCCGGTTAATTTGCATAT
AATATTTCCTAGTAACTATAGAGGCTTAATGTGCGATAAAAGACAGATAATCTGTTCTTTTTAATACTAG
CTACATTTTACATGATAGGCTTGGATTTCTATAAGAGATACAAATACTAAATTATTATTTTAAAAAACAG
CACAAAAGGAAACTCACCCTAACTGTAAAGTAATTGTGTGTTTTGAGACTATAAATATCCCTTGGAGAAA
AGCCTTGTTTGAATTCCTAGACCCAGCTTTCTTGTACAAAGTTGGCATTAATACGCGTTGACATTGATTA
TTGACTAGTTATTAATAGTAATCAATTACGGGGTCATTAGTTCATAGCCCATATATGGAGTTCCGCGTTA
CATAACTTACGGTAAATGGCCCGCCTGGCTGACCGCCCAACGACCCCCGCCCATTGACGTCAATAATGAC
GTATGTTCCCATAGTAACGCCAATAGGGACTTTCCATTGACGTCAATGGGTGGAGTATTTACGGTAAACT
GCCCACTTGGCAGTACATCAAGTGTATCATATGCCAAGTACGCCCCCTATTGACGTCAATGACGGTAAAT
GGCCCGCCTGGCATTATGCCCAGTACATGACCTTATGGGACTTTCCTACTTGGCAGTACATCTACGTATT
AGTCATCGCTATTACCATGGTGATGCGGTTTTGGCAGTACATCAATGGGCGTGGATAGCGGTTTGACTCA
CGGGGATTTCCAAGTCTCCACCCCATTGACGTCAATGGGAGTTTGTTTTGGCACCAAAATCAACGGGACT
TTCCAAAATGTCGTAACAACTCCGCCCCATTGACGCAAATGGGCGGTAGGCGTGTACGGTGGGAGGTCTA
TATAAGCAGAGCTCGTTTAGTGAACCGTCAGATCGCCTGGAGACGCCATCCACGCTGTTTTGACCTCCAT
AGAAGACACCGGGACCGATCCAGCCTCCGGACTCTAGAGGATCGAACCCTTAAGGCCACCATGGTGAGCA
AGGGCGAGGAGCTGTTCACCGGGGTGGTGCCCATCCTGGTCGAGCTGGACGGCGACGTAAACGGCCACAA
GTTCAGCGTGTCCGGCGAGGGCGAGGGCGATGCCACCTACGGCAAGCTGACCCTGAAGTTCATCTGCACC
ACCGGCAAGCTGCCCGTGCCCTGGCCCACCCTCGTGACCACCCTGACCTACGGCGTGCAGTGCTTCAGCC
GCTACCCCGACCACATGAAGCAGCACGACTTCTTCAAGTCCGCCATGCCCGAAGGCTACGTCCAGGAGCG
CACCATCTTCTTCAAGGACGACGGCAACTACAAGACCCGCGCCGAGGTGAAGTTCGAGGGCGACACCCTG
GTGAACCGCATCGAGCTGAAGGGCATCGACTTCAAGGAGGACGGCAACATCCTGGGGCACAAGCTGGAGT
ACAACTACAACAGCCACAACGTCTATATCATGGCCGACAAGCAGAAGAACGGCATCAAGGTGAACTTCAA
GATCCGCCACAACATCGAGGACGGCAGCGTGCAGCTCGCCGACCACTACCAGCAGAACACCCCCATCGGC
GACGGCCCCGTGCTGCTGCCCGACAACCACTACCTGAGCACCCAGTCCGCCCTGAGCAAAGACCCCAACG
AGAAGCGCGATCACATGGTCCTGCTGGAGTTCGTGACCGCCGCCGGGATCACTCTCGGCATGGACGAGCT
GTACAAGTACTCAGATCTCGAGCTCAAGTAGCTTAAGGGTTCGATCCCTACTGGTTAGTAATGAGTTTAA
ACGGGGGAGGCTAACTGAAACACGGAAGGAGACAATACCGGAAGGAACCCGCGCTATGACGGCAATAAAA
AGACAGAATAAAACGCACGGGTGTTGGGTCGTTTGTTCATAAACGCGGGGTTCGGTCCCAGGGCTGGCAC
TCTGTCGATACCCCACCGAGACCCCATTGGGGCCAATACGCCCGCGTTTCTTCCTTTTCCCCACCCCACC
CCCCAAGTTCGGGTGAAGGCCCAGGGCTCGCAGCCAACGTCGGGGCGGCAGGCCCTGCCATAGCAGATCT
GCGCTGATTTTGTAGGTAACCACGTGCGGACCGAGCGGCCGCAGGAACCCCTAGTGATGGAGTTGGCCAC
TCCCTCTCTGCGCGCTCGCTCGCTCACTGAGGCCGGGCGACCAAAGGTCGCCCGACGCCCGGGCTTTGCC
CGGGCGGCCTCAGTGAGCGAGCGAGCGCGCAGCTGCCTGCAGGCTTGGATCCCAATGGCGCGCCGAGCTT
GGCTCGAGCATGGTCATAGCTGTTTCCTGTGTGAAATTGTTATCCGCTCACAATTCCACACAACATACGA
GCCGGAAGCATAAAGTGTAAAGCCTGGGGTGCCTAATGAGTGAGCTAACTCACATTAATTGCGTTGCGCT
CACTGCCCGCTTTCCAGTCGGGAAACCTGTCGTGCCAGCTGCATTAATGAATCGGCCAACGCGCGGGGAG
AGGCGGTTTGCGTATTGGGCGCTCTTCCGCTTCCTCGCTCACTGACTCGCTGCGCTCGGTCGTTCGGCTG
CGGCGAGCGGTATCAGCTCACTCAAAGGCGGTAATACGGTTATCCACAGAATCAGGGGATAACGCAGGAA
AGAACATGTGAGCAAAAGGCCAGCAAAAGGCCAGGAACCGTAAAAAGGCCGCGTTGCTGGCGTT
