>Addgene plasmid #124622 | GluR2_adRNA(2,100,50)-GFP | depositor partial sequence | sequence record 238410 | U6
GTGGAATAGTATAACAATATGCTAAATGTTGTTATAGTATCCCACTGATAAAAGGCGTACATAATTCTTG
TGTCTACTGTACAGAATACTGCCGCCAGCTGGATTTCCCAATTCTGAGTAACACTCTGCAATCCAAACAG
GGTTCGTGGAATAGTATAACAATATGCTAAATGTTGTTATAGTATCCCAC
